>Addgene plasmid #33069 | pQCXIH-Flag-YAP-S127/381A | addgene partial sequence | sequence record 42807 | hYAP1-R (5' GGCAGCCAAAACAGACTCCATGTCATT 3')
AAGCTTCCTGCAGACTTGGCATCAGCTCCTCTCCTTCTATGTTCATTCCATCTCCTTCCAGTTGTTTCCA
AGGTCCACATTTGTCCCAGGAATGGCTTCAAGGTAGTCTGGGAAACGGTTCTGCTGTGAGGGCAGGGTGC
TTTGGTTGATAGTATCACCTGTATCCATCTCATCCACACTGTTCAGGAAGTCATCTGGGGTTCGAGGGAC
ACTGTAGCTGCTCATGCTTAGTCCACTGTCTGTAGCCTCATCTCGAGAGTGATAGGTGCCACTGTTAAGG
AAAGGATCTGAGCTATTGGTCGTCATTGTTCTCAATTCCTGAGACATCCCGGGAGAAGACACTGGATTTT
GAGTCCCACCATCCTGCTCCAGTGTTGGTAACTGGCTACGCAGGGCTAACTCCTGCCGAAGCAGTTCTTG
CTGTTTCAGCCGCAGCCTCTCCTTCTCCATCTGCAGTTGCTGCAGTCGCATCTGTTGCTGCTGGTTGGAG
TTGCTGCCACCCATGACGCCTCCCTGTGGGCTCTGGGGAGCCAGGGGTGGTGGCTGTTTCACTGGAGCAC
TCTGACTGATTCTCTGGTTCATGGCAAAACGAGGGTCAAGCCTTGGGTCTAGCCAAGAGGTGGTCTTGTT
CTTATGGTTTATATAGTAAATTTCTCCATCCTGAGTCATGGCTTGTTCCCATCCATCAGGAAGAGGACCT
GAAGCCGAGTTCATCATATTCTGCTGCACTGGTGGACTGGTGGGGGCTGTGACGTTCATCTGGGACAGCA
TGG
