>Addgene plasmid #33069 | pQCXIH-Flag-YAP-S127/381A | addgene partial sequence | sequence record 42808 | pCEP-Fwd 5'-AGAGCTCGTTTAGTGAACCG-3'
ATAGAAGAACCGGGACCGATCCAGCCTCCGCGGCCGGGAACGGTGCATTGGAACGGACCTGCAGGAATTG
ATCCGCGGCCGCACCATGGACTACAAGGACGACGATGACAAGAAGGATCCCGGGCAGCAGCCGCCGCCTC
AACCGGCCCCCCAGGGCCAAGGGCAGCCGCCTTCGCAGCCCCCGCAGGGGCAGGGCCCGCCGTCCGGACC
CGGGCAACCGGCACCCGCGGCGACCCAGGCGGCGCCGCAGGCACCCCCCGCCGGGCATCAGATCGTGCAC
GTCCGCGGGGACTCGGAGACCGACCTGGAGGCGCTCTTCAACGCCGTCATGAACCCCAAGACGGCCAACG
TGCCCCAGACCGTGCCCATGAGGCTCCGGAAGCTGCCCGACTCCTTCTTCAAGCCGCCGGAGCCCAAATC
CCACTCCCGACAGGCCAGTACTGATGCAGGCACTGCAGGAGCCCTGACTCCACAGCATGTTCGAGCTCAT
GCCGCTCCAGCTGCTCTGCAGTTGGGAGCTGTTTCTCCTGGGACACTGACCCCCACTGGAGTAGTCTCTG
GCCCAGCAGCTACACCCACAGCTCAGCATCTTCGACAGTCTTCTTTTGAGATACCTGATGATGTACCTCT
GCCAGCAGGTTGGGAGATGGCAAAGACATCTTCTGGTCAGAGATACTTCTTAAATCACATCGATCAGACA
ACAACATGGCAGGACCCCAGGAAGGCCATGCTGTCCCAGATGAACGTCACAGCCCCCACCAGTCCACCAG
TGCAGCAGAATATGATGAACTCGGCTTCAGGTCCTCTTCCTGATGGAT
