[The description below was written by a language model from this plasmid's Addgene catalogue record.]
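Description:
pQCXIH-Flag-YAP-S127/381A is a retroviral mammalian expression plasmid built on the Clontech pQCXIH backbone (about 7.8 kb without insert). It is propagated in E. coli under ampicillin selection, and transduced or transfected mammalian cells are selected with hygromycin. No feature table accompanies the record, so individual backbone elements are not itemised. As a retroviral vector it is expected to carry LTRs and a packaging signal, which allow the transcript to be packaged into particles in a suitable packaging cell line and integrated stably into target cells. The "I" and "H" in the pQCX naming convention generally denote an IRES-linked hygromycin resistance gene expressed from the same transcript as the insert, though the record does not state this explicitly.

The payload is human YAP (YAP1), the transcriptional co-activator regulated by the Hippo pathway. It is expressed from a CMV promoter with an N-terminal Flag tag for detection and immunoprecipitation. The coding sequence carries the S127A and S381A substitutions, which remove two serine phosphorylation sites. The associated publication concerns coordinated phosphorylation by Lats and CK1 that controls YAP stability through SCF(beta-TRCP), so this double mutant is suited to studying YAP that cannot be regulated at these sites. The depositor notes that S128A and S131A are also present as a by-product of alanine scanning mutagenesis and are reported not to affect function. The cloning sites used for the insert are not recorded. Typical use is the generation of hygromycin-selected stable cell lines expressing phosphorylation-deficient YAP for work on Hippo signalling, protein stability and related cellular phenotypes.
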