Addgene plasmid #33069: pQCXIH-Flag-YAP-S127/381A
Depositing lab: Kunliang Guan. Depositing organization: University of California, San Diego (UCSD). Publication: A coordinated phosphorylation by Lats and CK1 regulates YAP stability through SCF(beta-TRCP). Zhao B, Li L, Tumaneng K, Wang CY, Guan KL. Genes Dev. 2010 Jan 1. 24(1):72-85. 10.1101/gad.1843810 PubMed 20048001.
Backbone
  Vector backbone: pQCXIH
  Backbone manufacturer: Clontech
  Backbone size w/o insert (bp): 7800
  Vector type: Mammalian Expression, Retroviral
  Selectable markers: Hygromycin
Growth in bacteria
  Bacterial resistance: Ampicillin, 100 μg/mL
  Growth temperature: 37°C
  Growth strain: DH5alpha
  Copy number: Unknown
Gene/Insert
  Gene/Insert name: YAP
  Species: H. sapiens (human)
  Mutation: S127A, S381A
  Entrez Gene: YAP1 (a.k.a. COB1, YAP, YAP-1, YAP2, YAP65, YKI)
  Promoter: CMV
  Tag / fusion protein: Flag (N terminal on insert)
  Cloning method: Restriction Enzyme; 5′ cloning site NA (unknown if destroyed); 3′ cloning site NA (unknown if destroyed)
  Sequencing primers: 5′ CMV-F
Terms and licenses: Academic/Nonprofit Terms; Industry Terms: Not Available to Industry
Depositor comments: From Depositor: S128A and S131A are also present due to alanine scanning mutagenesis. However, they are not important and do not alter plasmid function.
How to cite: pQCXIH-Flag-YAP-S127/381A was a gift from Kunliang Guan (Addgene plasmid # 33069 ; http://n2t.net/addgene:33069 ; RRID:Addgene_33069)
